Addgene plasmid #193115: GB2878
Purpose: A2 Proximal promoter sequence consisting of the target sequences for the gRNA1 (GB1838) and gRNA2 (GB1839) flanked by random sequences.
Depositing lab: Diego Orzaez. Depositing organization: Instituto de Biologia Molecular y Celular de Plantas. Publication: GB_SynP: A Modular dCas9-Regulated Synthetic Promoter Collection for Fine-Tuned Recombinant Gene Expression in Plants. Moreno-Gimenez E, Selma S, Calvache C, Orzaez D. ACS Synth Biol. 2022 Sep 16;11(9):3037-3048. doi: 10.1021/acssynbio.2c00238. Epub 2022 Aug 31. PubMed 36044643.
Backbone
  Vector backbone: pUPD2
  Vector type: Synthetic Biology
Growth in bacteria
  Bacterial resistance: Chloramphenicol, 25 μg/mL
  Growth temperature: 37°C
  Growth strain: DH5alpha
  Copy number: High Copy
Gene/Insert
  Gene/Insert name: GB_SynP (A2) G1aG2b.1
  Species: Synthetic
  Cloning method: Restriction Enzyme; 5′ cloning site unknown (unknown if destroyed)
Terms and licenses: Academic/Nonprofit Terms; Industry Terms: Not Available to Industry
How to cite: GB2878 was a gift from Diego Orzaez (Addgene plasmid # 193115 ; http://n2t.net/addgene:193115 ; RRID:Addgene_193115)
