[The description below was written by a language model from this plasmid's Addgene catalogue record and pLannotate feature annotations shown in this document.]
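Description:
GB2878 is a small (about 2.3 kb) GoldenBraid-style part plasmid built on the pUPD2 entry backbone and classed as a synthetic biology vector. It is maintained in E. coli at high copy through a ColE1/pUC-type origin of replication and selected with chloramphenicol, resistance being provided by the cat gene (chloramphenicol acetyltransferase) under its native cat promoter and followed by the phage lambda t0 terminator. The annotated backbone also carries BioBrick prefix and suffix sequences bracketing the cloning region, together with a his operon terminator and a further putative bacterial terminator, which insulate the insert position from read-through transcription in the bacterial host.

The payload is a synthetic DNA part named GB_SynP (A2) G1aG2b.1, described as an A2 proximal promoter element. It consists of the target sequences for two guide RNAs, gRNA1 and gRNA2 (supplied by separate constructs in the same collection), embedded in random flanking sequence. The automated feature table does not annotate this insert, as expected for a purely synthetic sequence with no match to standard features; it most likely lies in the short unannotated stretch between the BioBrick prefix and suffix across the plasmid's numbering origin. The part carries no coding sequence, reporter or plant selection marker of its own. It belongs to a modular collection of dCas9-regulated synthetic promoters for plants: as the proximal module, it is meant to be assembled with other promoter parts and a downstream gene so that a programmable dCas9-based regulator guided to the two target sites can tune recombinant gene expression. The cloning sites used to insert the part are not recorded.
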