Features (pLannotate 1.2.2; 8 found; start..end, strand, type, name):
     14..33      +  misc_feature   BioBrick suffix: universal suffix for all parts
     34..91      +  terminator     his operon terminator: This putative transcriptin terminator from the E. coli his operon has a 2-bp deletion introduced during synthesis. Its efficiency has not been determined.
    286..874     -  rep_origin     ori: high-copy-number ColE1/pMB1/pBR322/pUC origin of replication
   1057..1151    -  terminator     lambda t0 terminator: transcription terminator from phage lambda
   1175..1831    -  CDS            cat: CAT_ECOLX - Experimental evidence at protein level: Swiss-Prot protein existence level 1. This enzyme is an effector of chloramphenicol resistance in bacteria. From Escherichia coli. This protein is used as a marker in many commonly used cloning vectors, such as pACYC184.
   1832..1929    -  promoter       cat promoter: promoter of the E. coli cat gene encoding chloramphenicol acetyltransferase
   2015..2058    -  terminator     bacterial terminator: putative bacterial transcription terminator
   2061..2082    +  misc_feature   BioBrick prefix: BioBrick prefix for parts that do not start with "ATG"
>Addgene plasmid #193115 | GB2878 | addgene full sequence | sequence record 380450 | Addgene NGS Result
ACCACTCATCGCGACTAGTAGCGGCCGCTGCAGTCCGGCAAAAAAGGGCAAGGTGTCACCACCCTGCCCT
TTTTCTTTAAAACCGAAAAGATTACTTCGCGTTATGCAGGCTTCCTCGCTCACTGACTCGCTGCGCTCGG
TCGTTCGGCTGCGGCGAGCGGTATCAGCTCACTCAAAGGCGGTAATACGGTTATCCACAGAATCAGGGGA
TAACGCAGGAAAGAACATGTGAGCAAAAGGCCAGCAAAAGGCCAGGAACCGTAAAAAGGCCGCGTTGCTG
GCGTTTTTCCACAGGCTCCGCCCCCCTGACGAGCATCACAAAAATCGACGCTCAAGTCAGAGGTGGCGAA
ACCCGACAGGACTATAAAGATACCAGGCGTTTCCCCCTGGAAGCTCCCTCGTGCGCTCTCCTGTTCCGAC
CCTGCCGCTTACCGGATACCTGTCCGCCTTTCTCCCTTCGGGAAGCGTGGCGCTTTCTCATAGCTCACGC
TGTAGGTATCTCAGTTCGGTGTAGGTCGTTCGCTCCAAGCTGGGCTGTGTGCACGAACCCCCCGTTCAGC
CCGACCGCTGCGCCTTATCCGGTAACTATCGTCTTGAGTCCAACCCGGTAAGACACGACTTATCGCCACT
GGCAGCAGCCACTGGTAACAGGATTAGCAGAGCGAGGTATGTAGGCGGTGCTACAGAGTTCTTGAAGTGG
TGGCCTAACTACGGCTACACTAGAAGAACAGTATTTGGTATCTGCGCTCTGCTGAAGCCAGTTACCTTCG
GAAAAAGAGTTGGTAGCTCTTGATCCGGCAAACAAACCACCGCTGGTAGCGGTGGTTTTTTTGTTTGCAA
GCAGCAGATTACGCGCAGAAAAAAAGGATCTCAAGAAGATCCTTTGATCTTTTCTACGGGGTCTGACGCT
CAGTGGAACGAAAACTCACGTTAAGGGATTTTGGTCATGAGATTATCAAAAAGGATCTTCACCTAGATCC
TTTTAAATTAAAAATGAAGTTTTAAATCAATCTAAAGTATATATGAGTAAACTTGGTCTGACAGCTCGAG
GCTTGGATTCTCACCAATAAAAAACGCCCGGCGGCAACCGAGCGTTCTGAACAAATCCAGATGGAGTTCT
GAGGTCATTACTGGATCTATCAACAGGAGTCCAAGCGAGCTCGATATCAAATTACGCCCCGCCCTGCCAC
TCGTCGCAGTACTGTTGTAATTCATTAAGCATTCTGCCGACATGGAAGCCATCACAAACGGCATGATGAA
CCTGAATCGCCAGCGGCATCAGCACCTTGTCGCCTTGCGTATAATATTTGCCCATGGTGAAAACGGGGGC
GAAGAAGTTGTCCATATTGGCCACGTTTAAATCAAAACTGGTGAAACTCACCCAGGGATTGGCTGATACG
AAAAACATATTCTCAATAAACCCTTTAGGGAAATAGGCCAGGTTTTCACCGTAACACGCCACATCTTGCG
AATATATGTGTAGAAACTGCCGGAAATCGTCGTGGTATTCACTCCAGAGTGATGAAAACGTTTCAGTTTG
CTCATGGAAAACGGTGTAACAAGGGTGAACACTATCCCATATCACCAGCTCACCGTCTTTCATTGCCATA
CGAAATTCCGGATGAGCATTCATCAGGCGGGCAAGAATGTGAATAAAGGCCGGATAAAACTTGTGCTTAT
TTTTCTTTACGGTCTTTAAAAAGGCCGTAATATCCAGCTGAACGGTCTGGTTATAGGTACATTGAGCAAC
TGACTGAAATGCCTCAAAATGTTCTTTACGATGCCATTGGGATATATCAACGGTGGTATATCCAGTGATT
TTTTTCTCCATTTTAGCTTCCTTAGCTCCTGAAAATCTCGATAACTCAAAAAATACGCCCGGTAGTGATC
TTATTTCATTATGGTGAAAGTTGGAACCTCTTACGTGCCCGATCAACTCGAGTGCCACCTGACGTCTAAG
AAACCATTATTATCATGACATTAACCTATAAAAATAGGCGTATCACGAGGCAGAATTTCAGATAAAAAAA
ATCCTTAGCTTTCGCTAAGGATGATTTCTGGAATTCGCGGCCGCTTCTAGAGCGATGAGTGGTCTCGTGA
CGCTGTATCTAATAGAATCTTGGGACATGGGCGTTTGGCACTACCGACACGAACCTCAGTTCCATCTTCT
CTCACCAACCAGTCTGAAACACTGGAAATGGGACGTGAGGTAGGATCGGTTGTCCTATCTTTCGTTGCCG
ACTGCGCAGAATTCCCTGAG
